Addgene plasmid #178331: pAAV.hSyn.iGluSnFR3.v857.GPI
Purpose: Fluorescent reporter for glutamate, third generation, variant 857 in GPI backbone. iGluSnFR3.v857.GPI
Depositing lab: Kaspar Podgorski. Publication: Glutamate indicators with improved activation kinetics and localization for imaging synaptic transmission. Aggarwal A, Liu R, Chen Y, Ralowicz AJ, Bergerson SJ, Tomaska F, Mohar B, Hanson TL, Hasseman JP, Reep D, Tsegaye G, Yao P, Ji X, Kloos M, Walpita D, Patel R, Mohr MA, Tillberg PW, Looger LL, Marvin JS, Hoppa MB, Konnerth A, Kleinfeld D, Schreiter ER, Podgorski K. Nat Methods. 2023 May 4. doi: 10.1038/s41592-023-01863-6. PubMed 37142767.
Backbone
  Vector backbone: pAAV hSyn
  Backbone size w/o insert (bp): 4836
  Total vector size (bp): 6624
  Vector type: Mammalian Expression, Mouse Targeting, AAV, Cre/Lox, Synthetic Biology
Growth in bacteria
  Bacterial resistance: Ampicillin, 100 μg/mL
  Growth temperature: 30°C
  Growth strain: NEB Stable
  Growth instructions: <8 hours
  Copy number: High Copy
Gene/Insert
  Gene/Insert name: pAAV hSyn iGluSnFR3 v857.GPI (alt names: iGluSnFR3 v857.GPI; iGluSnFR3 556dot857.GPI; v857.GPI)
  Species: M. musculus (mouse), R. norvegicus (rat), Synthetic
  Insert size (bp): 1788
  Tag / fusion protein: IgK-chain (N terminal on insert); Myc epi tag (C terminal on insert); GPI Anchor (C terminal on insert)
Terms and licenses: Academic/Nonprofit Terms; Industry Terms: Not Available to Industry
How to cite: pAAV.hSyn.iGluSnFR3.v857.GPI was a gift from Kaspar Podgorski (Addgene plasmid # 178331 ; http://n2t.net/addgene:178331 ; RRID:Addgene_178331) For viral preps, please replace (Addgene plasmid # 178331) in the above sentence with: (Addgene viral prep # 178331-AAV1)
