[The description below was written by a language model from this plasmid's Addgene catalogue record and pLannotate feature annotations shown in this document.]
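Description:
pAAV.hSyn.iGluSnFR3.v857.GPI is an adeno-associated virus transfer plasmid for neuron-specific expression of a third-generation, genetically encoded fluorescent glutamate sensor. It is maintained in E. coli through a high-copy ColE1/pUC-type origin with ampicillin selection (β-lactamase under its own promoter), and it also carries an f1 phage origin. Two AAV2 inverted terminal repeats flank the expression cassette, so the sequence between them can be packaged into recombinant AAV particles for delivery to mammalian neurons. The catalogue lists mouse targeting among the vector types.

Within the ITRs, the human synapsin I promoter drives the sensor open reading frame. An N-terminal mouse Igκ leader directs the protein into the secretory pathway. The sensor itself is built from the E. coli periplasmic glutamate/aspartate-binding protein GltI, split into a large and a small fragment by an inserted GFP-derived fluorescent domain, so that glutamate binding is reported as a change in fluorescence. According to the catalogue, a Myc epitope tag and a GPI anchor signal follow at the C terminus. The automated annotation does not mark the Myc tag, and its short match to a plant COBRA-like protein lies where the GPI attachment signal would be expected. The anchor tethers the sensor to the outer face of the plasma membrane to detect extracellular glutamate. A WPRE and an SV40 polyadenylation signal follow the coding sequence to enhance transcript stability and processing.

The construct is intended for imaging synaptic glutamate release. Although the record lists Cre/Lox as a vector type, no lox sites are annotated and the cassette appears constitutive. The sequenced record (6,056 nt) is also shorter than the stated total size of 6,624 bp.
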