Features (pLannotate 1.2.2; 18 found; start..end, strand, type, name):
    237..825     -  rep_origin     ori: high-copy-number ColE1/pMB1/pBR322/pUC origin of replication
    996..1856    -  CDS            AmpR: β-lactamase; bla; confers resistance to ampicillin, carbenicillin, and related antibiotics
   1857..1961    -  promoter       AmpR promoter: bla
   2014..2442    -  rep_origin     f1 ori (sequence partly withheld): f1 bacteriophage origin of replication; arrow indicates direction of (+) strand synthesis
   2447..2516    -  CDS            lacZα (fragment): LacZα fragment of β-galactosidase; lacZ fragment
   2511..2643    -  repeat_region  AAV2 ITR (fragment): inverted terminal repeat of adeno-associated virus serotype 2 inverted
   2719..3166    +  promoter       hSyn promoter: human synapsin I promoter; confers neuron-specific expression (Kügler et al., 2003)
   3201..3263    +  sig_peptide    Igκ leader: leader sequence from mouse immunoglobulin κ light chain
   3261..4016    +  CDS            gltI (fragment): GLTI_ECOLI - Also known as ybeJ, yzzK. Experimental evidence at protein level: Swiss-Prot protein existence level 1. Part of the ABC transporter complex GltIJKL involved in glutamate and aspartate uptake. Binds to both glutamate and aspartate. From Escherichia coli (strain K12).
   4032..4748    +  CDS            cEGFP: cEGFP is a basic (constitutively fluorescent) green fluorescent protein published in 2008, derived from Aequorea victoria.
   4761..4829    +  CDS            gltI (fragment): GLTI_ECOLI - Also known as ybeJ, yzzK. Experimental evidence at protein level: Swiss-Prot protein existence level 1. Part of the ABC transporter complex GltIJKL involved in glutamate and aspartate uptake. Binds to both glutamate and aspartate. From Escherichia coli (strain K12).
   4896..4991    +  CDS            COBL9 (fragment): COBL9_ARATH - Experimental evidence at transcript level: Swiss-Prot protein existence level 2. From Arabidopsis thaliana (Mouse-ear cress).
   5007..5595    +  misc_feature   WPRE: woodchuck hepatitis virus posttranscriptional regulatory element
   5596..5615    +  misc_feature   MCS (fragment): pBluescript multiple cloning site
   5644..5765    -  polyA_signal   SV40 poly(A) signal: SV40 polyadenylation signal
   5788..5856    -  CDS            large T antigen (fragment): large T antigen from SV40 (simian virus 40)
   5927..4       +  repeat_region  AAV2 ITR (across the origin): inverted terminal repeat of adeno-associated virus serotype 2 inverted
   6054..54      -  CDS            lacI (fragment) (across the origin): lac repressor; lacI; The lac repressor binds to the lac operator to inhibit transcription in E. coli. This inhibition can be relieved by adding lactose or isopropyl-β-D-thiogalactopyranoside (IPTG).
>Addgene plasmid #178331 | pAAV.hSyn.iGluSnFR3.v857.GPI | addgene full sequence | sequence record 361545 | Addgene NGS Result
CTGCATTAATGAATCGGCCAACGCGCGGGGAGAGGCGGTTTGCGTATTGGGCGCTCTTCCGCTTCCTCGC
TCACTGACTCGCTGCGCTCGGTCGTTCGGCTGCGGCGAGCGGTATCAGCTCACTCAAAGGCGGTAATACG
GTTATCCACAGAATCAGGGGATAACGCAGGAAAGAACATGTGAGCAAAAGGCCAGCAAAAGGCCAGGAAC
CGTAAAAAGGCCGCGTTGCTGGCGTTTTTCCATAGGCTCCGCCCCCCTGACGAGCATCACAAAAATCGAC
GCTCAAGTCAGAGGTGGCGAAACCCGACAGGACTATAAAGATACCAGGCGTTTCCCCCTGGAAGCTCCCT
CGTGCGCTCTCCTGTTCCGACCCTGCCGCTTACCGGATACCTGTCCGCCTTTCTCCCTTCGGGAAGCGTG
GCGCTTTCTCATAGCTCACGCTGTAGGTATCTCAGTTCGGTGTAGGTCGTTCGCTCCAAGCTGGGCTGTG
TGCACGAACCCCCCGTTCAGCCCGACCGCTGCGCCTTATCCGGTAACTATCGTCTTGAGTCCAACCCGGT
AAGACACGACTTATCGCCACTGGCAGCAGCCACTGGTAACAGGATTAGCAGAGCGAGGTATGTAGGCGGT
GCTACAGAGTTCTTGAAGTGGTGGCCTAACTACGGCTACACTAGAAGAACAGTATTTGGTATCTGCGCTC
TGCTGAAGCCAGTTACCTTCGGAAAAAGAGTTGGTAGCTCTTGATCCGGCAAACAAACCACCGCTGGTAG
CGGTGGTTTTTTTGTTTGCAAGCAGCAGATTACGCGCAGAAAAAAAGGATCTCAAGAAGATCCTTTGATC
TTTTCTACGGGGTCTGACGCTCAGTGGAACGAAAACTCACGTTAAGGGATTTTGGTCATGAGATTATCAA
AAAGGATCTTCACCTAGATCCTTTTAAATTAAAAATGAAGTTTTAAATCAATCTAAAGTATATATGAGTA
AACTTGGTCTGACAGTTACCAATGCTTAATCAGTGAGGCACCTATCTCAGCGATCTGTCTATTTCGTTCA
TCCATAGTTGCCTGACTCCCCGTCGTGTAGATAACTACGATACGGGAGGGCTTACCATCTGGCCCCAGTG
CTGCAATGATACCGCGAGACCCACGCTCACCGGCTCCAGATTTATCAGCAATAAACCAGCCAGCCGGAAG
GGCCGAGCGCAGAAGTGGTCCTGCAACTTTATCCGCCTCCATCCAGTCTATTAATTGTTGCCGGGAAGCT
AGAGTAAGTAGTTCGCCAGTTAATAGTTTGCGCAACGTTGTTGCCATTGCTACAGGCATCGTGGTGTCAC
GCTCGTCGTTTGGTATGGCTTCATTCAGCTCCGGTTCCCAACGATCAAGGCGAGTTACATGATCCCCCAT
GTTGTGCAAAAAAGCGGTTAGCTCCTTCGGTCCTCCGATCGTTGTCAGAAGTAAGTTGGCCGCAGTGTTA
TCACTCATGGTTATGGCAGCACTGCATAATTCTCTTACTGTCATGCCATCCGTAAGATGCTTTTCTGTGA
CTGGTGAGTACTCAACCAAGTCATTCTGAGAATAGTGTATGCGGCGACCGAGTTGCTCTTGCCCGGCGTC
AATACGGGATAATACCGCGCCACATAGCAGAACTTTAAAAGTGCTCATCATTGGAAAACGTTCTTCGGGG
CGAAAACTCTCAAGGATCTTACCGCTGTTGAGATCCAGTTCGATGTAACCCACTCGTGCACCCAACTGAT
CTTCAGCATCTTTTACTTTCACCAGCGTTTCTGGGTGAGCAAAAACAGGAAGGCAAAATGCCGCAAAAAA
GGGAATAAGGGCGACACGGAAATGTTGAATACTCATACTCTTCCTTTTTCAATATTATTGAAGCATTTAT
CAGGGTTATTGTCTCATGAGCGGATACATATTTGAATGTATTTAGAAAAATAAACAAATAGGGGTTCCGC
GCACATTTCCCCGAAAAGTGCCACCTAAATTGTAAGCGTTAATATTTTGTTAAAATTCGCGTTAAATTTT
TGTTAAATCAGCTCATTTTTTAACCAATAGGCCGAAATCGGCAAAATCCCTTATAAATCAAAAGAATAGA
CCGAGATAGGGT
[37 nt withheld, positions 2113-2149]
AAAGAACGTGGACTCCAACGTCAAAGG
[49 nt withheld, positions 2177-2225]
T
[91 nt withheld, positions 2227-2317]
G
[124 nt withheld, positions 2319-2442]
CCCATTCGCCATTCAGGCTGCGCAACTGTTGGGAAGGGCGATCGGTGCGGGCCTCTTCGCTATTACGCCA
GCTGCGCGCTCGCTCGCTCACTGAGGCCGCCCGGGCAAAGCCCGGGCGTCGGGCGACCTTTGGTCGCCCG
GCCTCAGTGAGCGAGCGAGCGCGCAGAGAGGGAGTGGCCAACTCCATCACTAGGGGTTCCTTGTAGTTAA
TGATTAACCCGCCATGCTACTTATCTACGTAGCCATGCTCTAGGAAGATCCAGGGCCCTGCGTATGAGTG
CAAGTGGGTTTTAGGACCAGGATGAGGCGGGGTGGGGGTGCCTACCTGACGACCGGCCCCGACCCACTGG
ACAAGCACCCAACCCCCATTCCCCAAATTGCGCATCCCCTATCAGAGAGGGGGAGGGGAAACAGGATGCG
GCGAGGCGCGTGCGCACTGCCAGCTTCAGCACCGCGGACAGTGCCTTCGCCCCCGCCTGGCGGCGCGCGC
CACCGCCGCCTCAGCACTGAAGGCGCGCTGACGTCACTCGCCGGTCCCCCGCAAACTCCCCTTCCCGGCC
ACCTTGGTCGCGTCCGCGCCGCCGCCGGCCCAGCCGGACCGCACCACGCGAGGCGCGAGATAGGGGGGCA
CGGGCGCGACCATCTGCGCTGCGGCGCCGGCGACTCAGCGCTGCCTCAGTCTGCGGTGGGCAGCGGAGGA
GTCGTGTCGTGCCTGAGAGCGCAGTCCAATTCAAGCTGCTAGCAAGGATCCCGCCACCATGGAGACAGAC
ACACTCCTGCTATGGGTACTGCTGCTCTGGGTTCCAGGTTCCACTGGTGACAGATCTGGGTCCGCCGCCG
GAAGTACTCTTGATAAGATCGCTAAAAATGGTGTAATTGTTGTCGGCCACCGAGACTCTTCTGTGCCATT
CAGCTATTATGATTCTCAACACAAAGTGGTGGGCTATTCACAAGAGTATTCTAACGCCATTGTTGAAGCA
GTTAAGAAGAAGTTGAATAAACCAGACCTTCAAGTAAAACTCATTCCTATAACATCCCAAAACCGCATAC
CTCTCTTGCAAAACGGCACTTACGATTTCGAGTGTGGGAGCACTACTAATAATGTCGAACGCCAGAAACA
AGCCGCATTCTCCGACACCATCTTCGTGGTGGGCACTCGACTGTTGACAAAGAAAGGCGGTGATATTAAG
GATTTCGCAAATCTGAAGGATAAGGCAGTCGTGGTCACCAGCGGGACCACCTCAGAAGTACTCCTTAATA
AACTCAATGAAGAACAAAAGATGAATATGCGAATCATCTCTGCTAAGGACCACGGTGACTCTTTTCGCAC
ATTGGAAAGTGGGCGCGCCGTAGCATTTATGATGGACGACTCTCTGCTCGCTGGCGAGCGCGCCAAAGCC
AAAAAACCAGACGACTGGGAAATTGTAGGTAAACCTCAAAGCCAAGAGGCATATGGCTGCATGTTGAGAA
AAGATGACCCCCAATTCAAGAAACTGATGGACGACACTATAGCTCAGGTCCAGACTTCAGGGGAAGCTGA
GAAGTGGTTTGATAAATGGTTCAAGAACCCAATCTTGGTAAATCATACCGTTTATATTACCGCTGACAAA
CAAAAGAATGGGATAAAGGCAAATTTCAAGATTCACCATAACGTAGAGGATGGAAGCGTGCAGTTGGCAG
ACCATTATCAACAGAATACCCCTATTGGCGACGGACCCGTGCTCCTCCCTGACAACCACTACTTGTCCTA
TCAAAGTGTTCTCTCAAAGGACCCCAATGAGAAGCGAGACCACATGGTACTTCTCGAATTCGTTACCGCC
ACCGGGAATTCACTTGGCATGGATGAATTGTATAAGGGGGGTACTGGCGGCAGCATGTCCAAGGGTGAGG
AGCTTTTTACCGGAGTAGTACCAATTCTCGTTGAACTTGACGGAGACGTCAACGGGCACAAGTTTAGCGT
ACGAGGTGAGGGGGAGGGTGATGCAACCAACGGTAAACTTACTCTCAAATTCATATGCACTACCGGAAAG
CTGCCAGTACCTTGGCCAACACTGGTCACTACCCTCTCCTATGGCGTTCAATGTTTTGCTCGATACCCTG
ACCACATGAAACAGCATGACTTCTTTAAATCAGCCATGCCTGAAGGGTATGTCCAGGAGCGGACTATATC
ATTTAAAGACGATGGAACCTATAAGACTCGGGCTGAAGTGAAGCTCGAGGGTGACACATTGGTTAATCGG
ATCGAGCTTAAGGGCATAGATTTTAAAGAAGATGGTAATATTCTTGGCCACAAATTGGAGTACAATTTTA
ATAATCCTTTGAACATGAACTTTGAGCTCTCCGATGAAATGAAGGCACTCTTTAAAGAGCCAAACGACAA
AGCTCTGAAACTGCAGGTCGACGAACAAAAACTCATCTCAGAAGAGGATCTGTCAGATAACGACTACGGT
AAAGATGGGTTGGCTGGGGCTTCAGGAGGCAGACGAAATGGCGCTATAACTGTGCTCAGTTTCATAACGT
TCTACGTGGCAGCATTTATGGTATTGTTGTAGAAGCTTATCGATAATCAACCTCTGGATTACAAAATTTG
TGAAAGATTGACTGGTATTCTTAACTATGTTGCTCCTTTTACGCTATGTGGATACGCTGCTTTAATGCCT
TTGTATCATGCTATTGCTTCCCGTATGGCTTTCATTTTCTCCTCCTTGTATAAATCCTGGTTGCTGTCTC
TTTATGAGGAGTTGTGGCCCGTTGTCAGGCAACGTGGCGTGGTGTGCACTGTGTTTGCTGACGCAACCCC
CACTGGTTGGGGCATTGCCACCACCTGTCAGCTCCTTTCCGGGACTTTCGCTTTCCCCCTCCCTATTGCC
ACGGCGGAACTCATCGCCGCCTGCCTTGCCCGCTGCTGGACAGGGGCTCGGCTGTTGGGCACTGACAATT
CCGTGGTGTTGTCGGGGAAATCATCGTCCTTTCCTTGGCTGCTCGCCTGTGTTGCCACCTGGATTCTGCG
CGGGACGTCCTTCTGCTACGTCCCTTCGGCCCTCAATCCAGCGGACCTTCCTTCCCGCGGCCTGCTGCCG
GCTCTGCGGCCTCTTCCGCGTCTTCGCCTTCGCCCTCAGACGAGTCGGATCTCCCTTTGGGCCGCCTCCC
CGCATCGATACCGTCGACCTCGACCCGGGCGGCCGCTTCGAGCAGACATGATAAGATACATTGATGAGTT
TGGACAAACCACAACTAGAATGCAGTGAAAAAAATGCTTTATTTGTGAAATTTGTGATGCTATTGCTTTA
TTTGTAACCATTATAAGCTGCAATAAACAAGTTAACAACAACAATTGCATTCATTTTATGTTTCAGGTTC
AGGGGGAGATGTGGGAGGTTTTTTAAAGCAAGTAAAACCTCTACAAATGTGGTAAAATCGATAAGGATCT
TCCTAGAGCATGGCTACGTAGATAAGTAGCATGGCGGGTTAATCATTAACTACAAGGAACCCCTAGTGAT
GGAGTTGGCCACTCCCTCTCTGCGCGCTCGCTCGCTCACTGAGGCCGGGCGACCAAAGGTCGCCCGACGC
CCGGGCTTTGCCCGGGCGGCCTCAGTGAGCGAGCGAGCGCGCAG
